Addgene plasmid #172224: 2X_pX458_pSpCas9(BB)-2A-GFP_NANOG_bKO
Purpose: Cas9-2A-GFP expression vector bearing two sgRNAs targeting the telomeric human NANOG CTCF-boundary.
Depositing lab: Alexander Meissner. Depositing organization: Max Planck Institute for Molecular Genetics. Publication: Topological isolation of developmental regulators in mammalian genomes. Wu HJ, Landshammer A, Stamenova EK, Bolondi A, Kretzmer H, Meissner A, Michor F. Nat Commun. 2021 Aug 12;12(1):4897. doi: 10.1038/s41467-021-24951-7. PubMed 34385432.
Backbone
  Vector backbone: 2X_pX458_pSpCas9(BB)-2A-GFP (Plasmid #172221)
  Backbone manufacturer: Alexander Meissner
  Backbone size w/o insert (bp): 9699
  Total vector size (bp): 9703
  Modifications to backbone: Two sgRNAs targeting the telomeric human NANOG CTCF-boundary are cloned into the BbsI (not restored) and SapI (not restored) site.
  Vector type: Mammalian Expression, CRISPR
Growth in bacteria
  Bacterial resistance: Ampicillin, 100 μg/mL
  Growth temperature: 37°C
  Growth strain: DH5alpha
  Copy number: Unknown
Gene/Insert
  Gene/Insert name: sgRNA
  gRNA/shRNA sequence: CATCCTTTGATACACCCCCT, TGTTAGTCTTTGTTCAACCG
  Species: H. sapiens (human)
  GenBank ID: hg19, chr12:7958377-7958396 hg19, chr12:7960486-7960505
  Promoter: Cbh
  Tag / fusion protein: 3XFLAG (N terminal on insert); GFP (C terminal on insert)
  Cloning method: Gibson Cloning
  Sequencing primers: 5′ n.a.; 3′ ggaaagtccctattggcgtta
Resource information
  A portion of this plasmid was derived from a plasmid made by: sgRNAs were ordered from Sigma-Aldrich as synthetic ssODN oligonucleotides.
Terms and licenses: Academic/Nonprofit Terms; Industry Terms: Not Available to Industry
How to cite: 2X_pX458_pSpCas9(BB)-2A-GFP_NANOG_bKO was a gift from Alexander Meissner (Addgene plasmid # 172224 ; http://n2t.net/addgene:172224 ; RRID:Addgene_172224)
