[The description below was written by a language model from this plasmid's Addgene catalogue record and pLannotate feature annotations shown in this document.]
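Description:
2X_pX458_pSpCas9(BB)-2A-GFP_NANOG_bKO is a mammalian CRISPR expression plasmid built on a dual-guide derivative of the pX458 backbone. It delivers Streptococcus pyogenes Cas9, a GFP reporter and two sgRNAs from a single vector of about 9.7 kb. It is propagated in E. coli through a high-copy ColE1/pUC-type origin and selected with ampicillin via the β-lactamase gene. An f1 phage origin is also present. A single AAV2 ITR is annotated downstream of the polyadenylation signal, apparently a backbone remnant, since one ITR does not make a packageable AAV genome.

Two tandem human U6 (RNA polymerase III) promoters each drive a guide fused to the SpCas9 gRNA scaffold. The spacers were inserted at BbsI and SapI sites, neither of which was restored by cloning. A partial scaffold fragment is also annotated between the two cassettes. Downstream, the Cbh promoter (CMV enhancer, chicken β-actin promoter and a hybrid intron) expresses Cas9. The record describes Cas9 as carrying an N-terminal 3XFLAG tag, and the feature table shows a C-terminal nucleoplasmin NLS. EGFP follows, linked through a 2A peptide according to the construct name, and the transcript ends at a bGH poly(A) signal. The 2A linkage yields Cas9 and GFP as separate proteins, so transfected cells can be identified or sorted by fluorescence.

The two guides target human chr12 sites roughly 2 kb apart (hg19) at the telomeric CTCF boundary of NANOG. The paired design and the "bKO" name suggest that the intervening boundary element is excised, to study how topological insulation affects this developmental regulator.
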