Features (pLannotate 1.2.2; 21 found; start..end, strand, type, name):
     17..257     +  promoter       U6 promoter: RNA polymerase III promoter for human U6 snRNA
    286..361     +  misc_RNA       gRNA scaffold: guide RNA scaffold for the Streptococcus pyogenes CRISPR/Cas9 system
    368..411     +  misc_RNA       gRNA scaffold (fragment): guide RNA scaffold for the Streptococcus pyogenes CRISPR/Cas9 system
    467..698     +  promoter       U6 promoter: RNA polymerase III promoter for human U6 snRNA
    727..802     +  misc_RNA       gRNA scaffold: guide RNA scaffold for the Streptococcus pyogenes CRISPR/Cas9 system
    871..1156    +  enhancer       CMV enhancer: human cytomegalovirus immediate early enhancer; contains an 18-bp deletion relative to the standard CMV enhancer
   1158..1421    +  promoter       chicken β-actin promoter: contains a 21-bp deletion relative to the standard chicken β-actin promoter
   1422..1649    +  intron         hybrid intron: hybrid between chicken β-actin (CBA) and minute virus of mice (MMV) introns (Gray et al., 2011)
   1787..3388    +  CDS            Cas9(N): N-terminal portion of Streptococcus pyogenes Cas9 (Zetsche et al., 2015)
   3389..5887    +  CDS            Cas9(C): C-terminal portion of Streptococcus pyogenes Cas9 (Zetsche et al., 2015)
   5888..5935    +  CDS            nucleoplasmin NLS: bipartite nuclear localization signal from nucleoplasmin
   6005..6718    +  CDS            EGFP: EGFP is a basic (constitutively fluorescent) green fluorescent protein published in 1996, derived from Aequorea victoria. It is reported to be a rapidly-maturing weak dimer with moderate acid sensitivity.
   6752..6863    +  polyA_signal   bGH poly(A) signal: bovine growth hormone polyadenylation signal
   6968..7108    +  repeat_region  AAV2 ITR: inverted terminal repeat of adeno-associated virus serotype 2 inverted
   7113..7164    -  misc_feature   bom (fragment): basis of mobility region from pBR322
   7183..7638    +  rep_origin     f1 ori (sequence partly withheld): f1 bacteriophage origin of replication; arrow indicates direction of (+) strand synthesis
   7639..7688    -  misc_feature   bom (fragment): basis of mobility region from pBR322
   7790..7825    -  CDS            rop (fragment): Rop protein, which maintains plasmids at low copy number; rop
   7920..8024    +  promoter       AmpR promoter: bla
   8025..8885    +  CDS            AmpR: β-lactamase; bla; confers resistance to ampicillin, carbenicillin, and related antibiotics
   9056..9644    +  rep_origin     ori: high-copy-number ColE1/pMB1/pBR322/pUC origin of replication
>Addgene plasmid #172224 | 2X_pX458_pSpCas9(BB)-2A-GFP_NANOG_bKO | addgene full sequence | sequence record 343190 | Addgene NGS Result
CCTTTTGCTCACATGTGAGGGCCTATTTCCCATGATTCCTTCATATTTGCATATACGATACAAGGCTGTT
AGAGAGATAATTGGAATTAATTTGACTGTAAACACAAAGATATTAGTACAAAATACGTGACGTAGAAAGT
AATAATTTCTTGGGTAGTTTGCAGTTTTAAAATTATGTTTTAAAATGGACTATCATATGCTTACCGTAAC
TTGAAAGTATTTCGATTTCTTGGCTTTATATATCTTGTGGAAAGGACGAAACACCCATCCTTTGATACAC
CCCCTGTTTTAGAGCTAGAAATAGCAAGTTAAAATAAGGCTAGTCCGTTATCAACTTGAAAAAGTGGCAC
CGAGTCGGTGCTTTTTTGTTTTAGAGCTAGAAATAGCAAGTTAAAATAAGGCTAGTCCGTTTTTAGCGCG
TGCGCCAATTCTGCAGACAAATGGCTCTAGAGGTACCAATATGCATTTTCCCATGATTCCTTCATATTTG
CATATACGATACAAGGCTGTTAGAGAGATAATTGGAATTAATTTGACTGTAAACACAAAGATATTAGTAC
AAAATACGTGACGTAGAAAGTAATAATTTCTTGGGTAGTTTGCAGTTTTAAAATTATGTTTTAAAATGGA
CTATCATATGCTTACCGTAACTTGAAAGTATTTCGATTTCTTGGCTTTATATATCTTGTGGAAAGGACGA
AACACCTGTTAGTCTTTGTTCAACCGGTTTTAGAGCTAGAAATAGCAAGTTAAAATAAGGCTAGTCCGTT
ATCAACTTGAAAAAGTGGCACCGAGTCGGTGCTTTTTTGTTTTCCTGCAGGAGATTTAGCGCGTGCGCCA
ATTCTGCAGACAAATGGCTCTAGAGGTACCCGTTACATAACTTACGGTAAATGGCCCGCCTGGCTGACCG
CCCAACGACCCCCGCCCATTGACGTCAATAGTAACGCCAATAGGGACTTTCCATTGACGTCAATGGGTGG
AGTATTTACGGTAAACTGCCCACTTGGCAGTACATCAAGTGTATCATATGCCAAGTACGCCCCCTATTGA
CGTCAATGACGGTAAATGGCCCGCCTGGCATTGTGCCCAGTACATGACCTTATGGGACTTTCCTACTTGG
CAGTACATCTACGTATTAGTCATCGCTATTACCATGGTCGAGGTGAGCCCCACGTTCTGCTTCACTCTCC
CCATCTCCCCCCCCTCCCCACCCCCAATTTTGTATTTATTTATTTTTTAATTATTTTGTGCAGCGATGGG
GGCGGGGGGGGGGGGGGGGGGCGGGGCGGGGCGAGGGGCGGGGCGGGGCGAGGCGGAGAGGTGCGGCGGC
AGCCAATCAGAGCGGCGCGCTCCGAAAGTTTCCTTTTATGGCGAGGCGGCGGCGGCGGCGGCCCTATAAA
AAGCGAAGCGCGCGGCGGGCGGGAGTCGCTGCGCGCTGCCTTCGCCCCGTGCCCCGCTCCGCCGCCGCCT
CGCGCCGCCCGCCCCGGCTCTGACTGACCGCGTTACTCCCACAGGTGAGCGGGCGGGACGGCCCTTCTCC
TCCGGGCTGTAATTAGCTGAGCAAGAGGTAAGGGTTTAAGGGATGGTTGGTTGGTGGGGTATTAATGTTT
AATTACCTGGAGCACCTGCCTGAAATCACTTTTTTTCAGGTTGGACCGGTGCCACCATGGACTATAAGGA
CCACGACGGAGACTACAAGGATCATGATATTGATTACAAAGACGATGACGATAAGATGGCCCCAAAGAAG
AAGCGGAAGGTCGGTATCCACGGAGTCCCAGCAGCCGACAAGAAGTACAGCATCGGCCTGGACATCGGCA
CCAACTCTGTGGGCTGGGCCGTGATCACCGACGAGTACAAGGTGCCCAGCAAGAAATTCAAGGTGCTGGG
CAACACCGACCGGCACAGCATCAAGAAGAACCTGATCGGAGCCCTGCTGTTCGACAGCGGCGAAACAGCC
GAGGCCACCCGGCTGAAGAGAACCGCCAGAAGAAGATACACCAGACGGAAGAACCGGATCTGCTATCTGC
AAGAGATCTTCAGCAACGAGATGGCCAAGGTGGACGACAGCTTCTTCCACAGACTGGAAGAGTCCTTCCT
GGTGGAAGAGGATAAGAAGCACGAGCGGCACCCCATCTTCGGCAACATCGTGGACGAGGTGGCCTACCAC
GAGAAGTACCCCACCATCTACCACCTGAGAAAGAAACTGGTGGACAGCACCGACAAGGCCGACCTGCGGC
TGATCTATCTGGCCCTGGCCCACATGATCAAGTTCCGGGGCCACTTCCTGATCGAGGGCGACCTGAACCC
CGACAACAGCGACGTGGACAAGCTGTTCATCCAGCTGGTGCAGACCTACAACCAGCTGTTCGAGGAAAAC
CCCATCAACGCCAGCGGCGTGGACGCCAAGGCCATCCTGTCTGCCAGACTGAGCAAGAGCAGACGGCTGG
AAAATCTGATCGCCCAGCTGCCCGGCGAGAAGAAGAATGGCCTGTTCGGAAACCTGATTGCCCTGAGCCT
GGGCCTGACCCCCAACTTCAAGAGCAACTTCGACCTGGCCGAGGATGCCAAACTGCAGCTGAGCAAGGAC
ACCTACGACGACGACCTGGACAACCTGCTGGCCCAGATCGGCGACCAGTACGCCGACCTGTTTCTGGCCG
CCAAGAACCTGTCCGACGCCATCCTGCTGAGCGACATCCTGAGAGTGAACACCGAGATCACCAAGGCCCC
CCTGAGCGCCTCTATGATCAAGAGATACGACGAGCACCACCAGGACCTGACCCTGCTGAAAGCTCTCGTG
CGGCAGCAGCTGCCTGAGAAGTACAAAGAGATTTTCTTCGACCAGAGCAAGAACGGCTACGCCGGCTACA
TTGACGGCGGAGCCAGCCAGGAAGAGTTCTACAAGTTCATCAAGCCCATCCTGGAAAAGATGGACGGCAC
CGAGGAACTGCTCGTGAAGCTGAACAGAGAGGACCTGCTGCGGAAGCAGCGGACCTTCGACAACGGCAGC
ATCCCCCACCAGATCCACCTGGGAGAGCTGCACGCCATTCTGCGGCGGCAGGAAGATTTTTACCCATTCC
TGAAGGACAACCGGGAAAAGATCGAGAAGATCCTGACCTTCCGCATCCCCTACTACGTGGGCCCTCTGGC
CAGGGGAAACAGCAGATTCGCCTGGATGACCAGAAAGAGCGAGGAAACCATCACCCCCTGGAACTTCGAG
GAAGTGGTGGACAAGGGCGCTTCCGCCCAGAGCTTCATCGAGCGGATGACCAACTTCGATAAGAACCTGC
CCAACGAGAAGGTGCTGCCCAAGCACAGCCTGCTGTACGAGTACTTCACCGTGTATAACGAGCTGACCAA
AGTGAAATACGTGACCGAGGGAATGAGAAAGCCCGCCTTCCTGAGCGGCGAGCAGAAAAAGGCCATCGTG
GACCTGCTGTTCAAGACCAACCGGAAAGTGACCGTGAAGCAGCTGAAAGAGGACTACTTCAAGAAAATCG
AGTGCTTCGACTCCGTGGAAATCTCCGGCGTGGAAGATCGGTTCAACGCCTCCCTGGGCACATACCACGA
TCTGCTGAAAATTATCAAGGACAAGGACTTCCTGGACAATGAGGAAAACGAGGACATTCTGGAAGATATC
GTGCTGACCCTGACACTGTTTGAGGACAGAGAGATGATCGAGGAACGGCTGAAAACCTATGCCCACCTGT
TCGACGACAAAGTGATGAAGCAGCTGAAGCGGCGGAGATACACCGGCTGGGGCAGGCTGAGCCGGAAGCT
GATCAACGGCATCCGGGACAAGCAGTCCGGCAAGACAATCCTGGATTTCCTGAAGTCCGACGGCTTCGCC
AACAGAAACTTCATGCAGCTGATCCACGACGACAGCCTGACCTTTAAAGAGGACATCCAGAAAGCCCAGG
TGTCCGGCCAGGGCGATAGCCTGCACGAGCACATTGCCAATCTGGCCGGCAGCCCCGCCATTAAGAAGGG
CATCCTGCAGACAGTGAAGGTGGTGGACGAGCTCGTGAAAGTGATGGGCCGGCACAAGCCCGAGAACATC
GTGATCGAAATGGCCAGAGAGAACCAGACCACCCAGAAGGGACAGAAGAACAGCCGCGAGAGAATGAAGC
GGATCGAAGAGGGCATCAAAGAGCTGGGCAGCCAGATCCTGAAAGAACACCCCGTGGAAAACACCCAGCT
GCAGAACGAGAAGCTGTACCTGTACTACCTGCAGAATGGGCGGGATATGTACGTGGACCAGGAACTGGAC
ATCAACCGGCTGTCCGACTACGATGTGGACCATATCGTGCCTCAGAGCTTTCTGAAGGACGACTCCATCG
ACAACAAGGTGCTGACCAGAAGCGACAAGAACCGGGGCAAGAGCGACAACGTGCCCTCCGAAGAGGTCGT
GAAGAAGATGAAGAACTACTGGCGGCAGCTGCTGAACGCCAAGCTGATTACCCAGAGAAAGTTCGACAAT
CTGACCAAGGCCGAGAGAGGCGGCCTGAGCGAACTGGATAAGGCCGGCTTCATCAAGAGACAGCTGGTGG
AAACCCGGCAGATCACAAAGCACGTGGCACAGATCCTGGACTCCCGGATGAACACTAAGTACGACGAGAA
TGACAAGCTGATCCGGGAAGTGAAAGTGATCACCCTGAAGTCCAAGCTGGTGTCCGATTTCCGGAAGGAT
TTCCAGTTTTACAAAGTGCGCGAGATCAACAACTACCACCACGCCCACGACGCCTACCTGAACGCCGTCG
TGGGAACCGCCCTGATCAAAAAGTACCCTAAGCTGGAAAGCGAGTTCGTGTACGGCGACTACAAGGTGTA
CGACGTGCGGAAGATGATCGCCAAGAGCGAGCAGGAAATCGGCAAGGCTACCGCCAAGTACTTCTTCTAC
AGCAACATCATGAACTTTTTCAAGACCGAGATTACCCTGGCCAACGGCGAGATCCGGAAGCGGCCTCTGA
TCGAGACAAACGGCGAAACCGGGGAGATCGTGTGGGATAAGGGCCGGGATTTTGCCACCGTGCGGAAAGT
GCTGAGCATGCCCCAAGTGAATATCGTGAAAAAGACCGAGGTGCAGACAGGCGGCTTCAGCAAAGAGTCT
ATCCTGCCCAAGAGGAACAGCGATAAGCTGATCGCCAGAAAGAAGGACTGGGACCCTAAGAAGTACGGCG
GCTTCGACAGCCCCACCGTGGCCTATTCTGTGCTGGTGGTGGCCAAAGTGGAAAAGGGCAAGTCCAAGAA
ACTGAAGAGTGTGAAAGAGCTGCTGGGGATCACCATCATGGAAAGAAGCAGCTTCGAGAAGAATCCCATC
GACTTTCTGGAAGCCAAGGGCTACAAAGAAGTGAAAAAGGACCTGATCATCAAGCTGCCTAAGTACTCCC
TGTTCGAGCTGGAAAACGGCCGGAAGAGAATGCTGGCCTCTGCCGGCGAACTGCAGAAGGGAAACGAACT
GGCCCTGCCCTCCAAATATGTGAACTTCCTGTACCTGGCCAGCCACTATGAGAAGCTGAAGGGCTCCCCC
GAGGATAATGAGCAGAAACAGCTGTTTGTGGAACAGCACAAGCACTACCTGGACGAGATCATCGAGCAGA
TCAGCGAGTTCTCCAAGAGAGTGATCCTGGCCGACGCTAATCTGGACAAAGTGCTGTCCGCCTACAACAA
GCACCGGGATAAGCCCATCAGAGAGCAGGCCGAGAATATCATCCACCTGTTTACCCTGACCAATCTGGGA
GCCCCTGCCGCCTTCAAGTACTTTGACACCACCATCGACCGGAAGAGGTACACCAGCACCAAAGAGGTGC
TGGACGCCACCCTGATCCACCAGAGCATCACCGGCCTGTACGAGACACGGATCGACCTGTCTCAGCTGGG
AGGCGACAAAAGGCCGGCGGCCACGAAAAAGGCCGGCCAGGCAAAAAAGAAAAAGGAATTCGGCAGTGGA
GAGGGCAGAGGAAGTCTGCTAACATGCGGTGACGTCGAGGAGAATCCTGGCCCAGTGAGCAAGGGCGAGG
AGCTGTTCACCGGGGTGGTGCCCATCCTGGTCGAGCTGGACGGCGACGTAAACGGCCACAAGTTCAGCGT
GTCCGGCGAGGGCGAGGGCGATGCCACCTACGGCAAGCTGACCCTGAAGTTCATCTGCACCACCGGCAAG
CTGCCCGTGCCCTGGCCCACCCTCGTGACCACCCTGACCTACGGCGTGCAGTGCTTCAGCCGCTACCCCG
ACCACATGAAGCAGCACGACTTCTTCAAGTCCGCCATGCCCGAAGGCTACGTCCAGGAGCGCACCATCTT
CTTCAAGGACGACGGCAACTACAAGACCCGCGCCGAGGTGAAGTTCGAGGGCGACACCCTGGTGAACCGC
ATCGAGCTGAAGGGCATCGACTTCAAGGAGGACGGCAACATCCTGGGGCACAAGCTGGAGTACAACTACA
ACAGCCACAACGTCTATATCATGGCCGACAAGCAGAAGAACGGCATCAAGGTGAACTTCAAGATCCGCCA
CAACATCGAGGACGGCAGCGTGCAGCTCGCCGACCACTACCAGCAGAACACCCCCATCGGCGACGGCCCC
GTGCTGCTGCCCGACAACCACTACCTGAGCACCCAGTCCGCCCTGAGCAAAGACCCCAACGAGAAGCGCG
ATCACATGGTCCTGCTGGAGTTCGTGACCGCCGCCGGGATCACTCTCGGCATGGACGAGCTGTACAAGGA
ATTCTAACTAGAGCTCGCTGATCAGCCTCGACTGTGCCTTCTAGTTGCCAGCCATCTGTTGTTTGCCCCT
CCCCCGTGCCTTCCTTGACCCTGGAAGGTGCCACTCCCACTGTCCTTTCCTAATAAAATGAGGAAATTGC
ATCGCATTGTCTGAGTAGGTGTCATTCTATTCTGGGGGGTGGGGTGGGGCAGGACAGCAAGGGGGAGGAT
TGGGAAGAGAATAGCAGGCATGCTGGGGAGCGGCCGCAGGAACCCCTAGTGATGGAGTTGGCCACTCCCT
CTCTGCGCGCTCGCTCGCTCACTGAGGCCGGGCGACCAAAGGTCGCCCGACGCCCGGGCTTTGCCCGGGC
GGCCTCAGTGAGCGAGCGAGCGCGCAGCTGCCTGCAGGGGCGCCTGATGCGGTATTTTCTCCTTACGCAT
CTGTGCGGTATTTCACACCGCATA
[95 nt withheld, positions 7165-7259]
T
[46 nt withheld, positions 7261-7306]
C
[141 nt withheld, positions 7308-7448]
CCTTTGACGTTGGAGTCCACGTTCTTT
[37 nt withheld, positions 7476-7512]
ACTCTATCTCGGGCTATTCTTTTGATTTATAAGGGATTTTGCCGATTTCGGTCTATTGGTTAAAAAATGA
GCTGATTTAACAAAAATTTAACGCGAATTTTAACAAAATATTAACGTTTACAATTTTATGGTGCACTCTC
AGTACAATCTGCTCTGATGCCGCATAGTTAAGCCAGCCCCGACACCCGCCAACACCCGCTGACGCGCCCT
GACGGGCTTGTCTGCTCCCGGCATCCGCTTACAGACAAGCTGTGACCGTCTCCGGGAGCTGCATGTGTCA
GAGGTTTTCACCGTCATCACCGAAACGCGCGAGACGAAAGGGCCTCGTGATACGCCTATTTTTATAGGTT
AATGTCATGATAATAATGGTTTCTTAGACGTCAGGTGGCACTTTTCGGGGAAATGTGCGCGGAACCCCTA
TTTGTTTATTTTTCTAAATACATTCAAATATGTATCCGCTCATGAGACAATAACCCTGATAAATGCTTCA
ATAATATTGAAAAAGGAAGAGTATGAGTATTCAACATTTCCGTGTCGCCCTTATTCCCTTTTTTGCGGCA
TTTTGCCTTCCTGTTTTTGCTCACCCAGAAACGCTGGTGAAAGTAAAAGATGCTGAAGATCAGTTGGGTG
CACGAGTGGGTTACATCGAACTGGATCTCAACAGCGGTAAGATCCTTGAGAGTTTTCGCCCCGAAGAACG
TTTTCCAATGATGAGCACTTTTAAAGTTCTGCTATGTGGCGCGGTATTATCCCGTATTGACGCCGGGCAA
GAGCAACTCGGTCGCCGCATACACTATTCTCAGAATGACTTGGTTGAGTACTCACCAGTCACAGAAAAGC
ATCTTACGGATGGCATGACAGTAAGAGAATTATGCAGTGCTGCCATAACCATGAGTGATAACACTGCGGC
CAACTTACTTCTGACAACGATCGGAGGACCGAAGGAGCTAACCGCTTTTTTGCACAACATGGGGGATCAT
GTAACTCGCCTTGATCGTTGGGAACCGGAGCTGAATGAAGCCATACCAAACGACGAGCGTGACACCACGA
TGCCTGTAGCAATGGCAACAACGTTGCGCAAACTATTAACTGGCGAACTACTTACTCTAGCTTCCCGGCA
ACAATTAATAGACTGGATGGAGGCGGATAAAGTTGCAGGACCACTTCTGCGCTCGGCCCTTCCGGCTGGC
TGGTTTATTGCTGATAAATCTGGAGCCGGTGAGCGTGGAAGCCGCGGTATCATTGCAGCACTGGGGCCAG
ATGGTAAGCCCTCCCGTATCGTAGTTATCTACACGACGGGGAGTCAGGCAACTATGGATGAACGAAATAG
ACAGATCGCTGAGATAGGTGCCTCACTGATTAAGCATTGGTAACTGTCAGACCAAGTTTACTCATATATA
CTTTAGATTGATTTAAAACTTCATTTTTAATTTAAAAGGATCTAGGTGAAGATCCTTTTTGATAATCTCA
TGACCAAAATCCCTTAACGTGAGTTTTCGTTCCACTGAGCGTCAGACCCCGTAGAAAAGATCAAAGGATC
TTCTTGAGATCCTTTTTTTCTGCGCGTAATCTGCTGCTTGCAAACAAAAAAACCACCGCTACCAGCGGTG
GTTTGTTTGCCGGATCAAGAGCTACCAACTCTTTTTCCGAAGGTAACTGGCTTCAGCAGAGCGCAGATAC
CAAATACTGTTCTTCTAGTGTAGCCGTAGTTAGGCCACCACTTCAAGAACTCTGTAGCACCGCCTACATA
CCTCGCTCTGCTAATCCTGTTACCAGTGGCTGCTGCCAGTGGCGATAAGTCGTGTCTTACCGGGTTGGAC
TCAAGACGATAGTTACCGGATAAGGCGCAGCGGTCGGGCTGAACGGGGGGTTCGTGCACACAGCCCAGCT
TGGAGCGAACGACCTACACCGAACTGAGATACCTACAGCGTGAGCTATGAGAAAGCGCCACGCTTCCCGA
AGGGAGAAAGGCGGACAGGTATCCGGTAAGCGGCAGGGTCGGAACAGGAGAGCGCACGAGGGAGCTTCCA
GGGGGAAACGCCTGGTATCTTTATAGTCCTGTCGGGTTTCGCCACCTCTGACTTGAGCGTCGATTTTTGT
GATGCTCGTCAGGGGGGCGGAGCCTATGGAAAAACGCCAGCAACGCGGCCTTTTTACGGTTCCTGGCCTT
TTGCTGG
